>Addgene plasmid #174160 | pPB-AMBRA1-501*-3xFLAG | addgene full sequence | sequence record 342248 | Addgene NGS Result
TTAACCCTAGAAAGATAGTCTGCGTAAAATTGACGCATGCATTCTTGAAATATTGCTCTCTCTTTCTAAA
TAGCGCGAATCCGTCGCTGTGCATTTAGGACATCTCAGTCGCCGCTTGGAGCTCCCGTGAGGCGTGCTTG
TCAATGCGGTAAGTGTCACTGATTTTGAACTATAACGACCGCGTGAGTCAAAATGACGCATGATTATCTT
TTACGTGACTTTTAAGATTTAACTCATACGATAATTATATTGTTATTTCATGTTCTACTTACGTGATAAC
TTATTATATATATATTTTCTTGTTATAGATATCATCAACTTTGTATAGAAAAGTTGGGCTCCGGTGCCCG
TCAGTGGGCAGAGCGCACATCGCCCACAGTCCCCGAGAAGTTGGGGGGAGGGGTCGGCAATTGAACCGGT
GCCTAGAGAAGGTGGCGCGGGGTAAACTGGGAAAGTGATGTCGTGTACTGGCTCCGCCTTTTTCCCGAGG
GTGGGGGAGAACCGTATATAAGTGCAGTAGTCGCCGTGAACGTTCTTTTTCGCAACGGGTTTGCCGCCAG
AACACAGGTAAGTGCCGTGTGTGGTTCCCGCGGGCCTGGCCTCTTTACGGGTTATGGCCCTTGCGTGCCT
TGAATTACTTCCACCTGGCTGCAGTACGTGATTCTTGATCCCGAGCTTCGGGTTGGAAGTGGGTGGGAGA
GTTCGAGGCCTTGCGCTTAAGGAGCCCCTTCGCCTCGTGCTTGAGTTGAGGCCTGGCCTGGGCGCTGGGG
CCGCCGCGTGCGAATCTGGTGGCACCTTCGCGCCTGTCTCGCTGCTTTCGATAAGTCTCTAGCCATTTAA
AATTTTTGATGACCTGCTGCGACGCTTTTTTTCTGGCAAGATAGTCTTGTAAATGCGGGCCAAGATCTGC
ACACTGGTATTTCGGTTTTTGGGGCCGCGGGCGGCGACGGGGCCCGTGCGTCCCAGCGCACATGTTCGGC
GAGGCGGGGCCTGCGAGCGCGGCCACCGAGAATCGGACGGGGGTAGTCTCAAGCTGGCCGGCCTGCTCTG
GTGCCTGGTCTCGCGCCGCCGTGTATCGCCCCGCCCTGGGCGGCAAGGCTGGCCCGGTCGGCACCAGTTG
CGTGAGCGGAAAGATGGCCGCTTCCCGGCCCTGCTGCAGGGAGCTCAAAATGGAGGACGCGGCGCTCGGG
AGAGCGGGCGGGTGAGTCACCCACACAAAGGAAAAGGGCCTTTCCGTCCTCAGCCGTCGCTTCATGTGAC
TCCACGGAGTACCGGGCGCCGTCCAGGCACCTCGATTAGTTCTCGAGCTTTTGGAGTACGTCGTCTTTAG
GTTGGGGGGAGGGGTTTTATGCGATGGAGTTTCCCCACACTGAGTGGGTGGAGACTGAAGTTAGGCCAGC
TTGGCACTTGATGTAATTCTCCTTGGAATTTGCCCTTTTTGAGTTTGGATCTTGGTTCATTCTCAAGCCT
CAGACAGTGGTTCAAAGTTTTTTTCTTCCATTTCAGGTGTCGTGACAAGTTTGTACAAAAAAGCAGGCTG
CCACCATGAAGGTTGTCCCAGAAAAGAATGCTGTCCGGATACTCTGGGGGCGAGAACGGGGTGCTCGGGC
CATGGGAGCTCAGCGGCTTCTGCAGGAGCTGGTAGAGGATAAAACCCGGTGGATGAAATGGGAGGGCAAG
AGAGTAGAACTGCCGGATTCACCACGCTCTACCTTCTTATTGGCCTTCAGCCCAGACAGGACTCTCTTAG
CCAGCACCCATGTGAACCATAATATCTATATTACGGAGGTGAAGACTGGCAAGTGTGTTCATTCCCTGAT
TGGACACCGCCGTACTCCATGGTGTGTCACTTTTCATCCCACCATCTCAGGCCTTATTGCTTCTGGCTGC
CTAGATGGGGAGGTTAGGATTTGGGATTTACACGGTGGCAGTGAAAGCTGGTTCACAGATAGCAACAATG
CCATTGCCTCCCTGGCTTTCCACCCTACGGCTCAGCTCCTGCTGATTGCCACTGCCAATGAGATCCACTT
CTGGGACTGGAGTCGACGGGAACCCTTTGCTGTGGTGAAGACAGCTAGTGAGATGGAACGGGTCCGTCTG
GTGAGATTTGATCCACTTGGACACTACTTACTCACAGCAATTGTTAACCCCTCTAATCAACAGGGTGATG
ACGAACCAGAGATCCCCATAGATGGAACAGAATTATCCCACTACCGTCAGCGTGCCCTCCTGCAATCACA
GCCAGTTCGCCGGACGCCTCTCCTCCACAATTTCCTGCACATGCTGTCCTCCCGCTCTTCTGGCATCCAG
ACCGAGCCCTTCCATCCCCCGGAGCAGGCCTCGTCAACGCAGCAGGACCAGGGCCTCCTGAACCGGCCGT
CTGCCTTCAGTACAGTCCAGAGCAGCACTGCCGGCAACACGCTCCGCAACCTCAGTCTGGGTCCTACCCG
CCGCTCTTTGGGAGGGCCTCTGTCTAGCCACCCTTCTAGGTATCACCGAGAAATAGCTCCTGGGTTGACA
GGATCTGAGTGGACCCGGACAGTACTCAGTCTGAACTCCCGCTCTGAGGCGGAATCCATGCCCCCGCCCA
GAACCAGTGCCTCTTCGGTGAGTTTGCTGTCTGTGCTGAGACAGCAGGAAGGTGGCTCTCAGGCATCTGT
GTACACTTCAGCCACAGAAGGGAGGGGTTTTCCGGCATCAGGGTTGGCAACTGAGTCAGATGGAGGGAAT
GGCTCCAGCCAAAACAACTCGGGCAGCATTCGCCATGAGCTTCAGTGTGACCTGAGACGCTTCTTTCTGG
AGTATGACCGGCTTCAGGAGCTGGATCAGAGCCTGAGTGGGGAAGCTCCCCAGACCCAACAGGCCCAGGA
AATGCTCAACAATAACATTGAATCTGAGAGGCCAGGCCCTTCCCACCAGCCCACCCCACACAGCAGTGAG
AACAACTCCAACCTGTCCCGTGGCCACCTGAATCGCTGTCGTGCTTGCCACAATCTCCTGACCTTCAACA
ACGATACCCTGCGCTGGGAAAGAACCACACCTAACGGCAGCGGCAGCGGCAGCGACTACAAAGACCATGA
CGGTGATTATAAAGATCATGATATCGATTACAAGGATGACGATGACAAGTAGACCCAGCTTTCTTGTACA
AAGTGGTGATCCTCAGGTGCAGGCTGCCTATCAGAAGGTGGTGGCTGGTGTGGCCAATGCCCTGGCTCAC
AAATACCACTGAGATCTTTTTCCCTCTGCCAAAAATTATGGGGACATCATGAAGCCCCTTGAGCATCTGA
CTTCTGGCTAATAAAGGAAATTTATTTTCATTGCAATAGTGTGTTGGAATTTTTTGTGTCTCTCACTCGG
AAGGACATATGGGAGGGCAAATCATTTAAAACATCAGAATGAGTATTTGGTTTAGAGTTTGGCAACATAT
GCCCATATGCTGGCTGCCATGAACAAAGGTTGGCTATAAAGAGGTCATCAGTATATGAAACAGCCCCCTG
CTGTCCATTCCTTATTCCATAGAAAAGCCTTGACTTGAGGTTAGATTTTTTTTATATTTTGTTTTGTGTT
ATTTTTTTCTTTAACATCCCTAAAATTTTCCTTACATGTTTTACTAGCCAGATTTTTCCTCCTCTCCTGA
CTACTCCCAGTCATAGCTGTCCCTCTTCTCTTATGGAGATCCCTCGACCTGCAGCCCAAGCTTCGCGTTG
ACATTGATTATTGACTAGTTATTAATAGTAATCAATTACGGGGTCATTAGTTCATAGCCCATATATGGAG
TTCCGCGTTACATAACTTACGGTAAATGGCCCGCCTGGCTGACCGCCCAACGACCCCCGCCCATTGACGT
CAATAATGACGTATGTTCCCATAGTAACGCCAATAGGGACTTTCCATTGACGTCAATGGGTGGAGTATTT
ACGGTAAACTGCCCACTTGGCAGTACATCAAGTGTATCATATGCCAAGTACGCCCCCTATTGACGTCAAT
GACGGTAAATGGCCCGCCTGGCATTATGCCCAGTACATGACCTTATGGGACTTTCCTACTTGGCAGTACA
TCTACGTATTAGTCATCGCTATTACCATGGTGATGCGGTTTTGGCAGTACATCAATGGGCGTGGATAGCG
GTTTGACTCACGGGGATTTCCAAGTCTCCACCCCATTGACGTCAATGGGAGTTTGTTTTGGCACCAAAAT
CAACGGGACTTTCCAAAATGTCGTAACAACTCCGCCCCATTGACGCAAATGGGCGGTAGGCGTGTACGGT
GGGAGGTCTATATAAGCAGAGCTCTCTGGCTAACTAGAGAACCCACTGCGCCACCATGATTGAACAAGAT
GGATTGCACGCAGGTTCTCCGGCCGCTTGGGTGGAGAGGCTATTCGGCTATGACTGGGCACAACAGACAA
TCGGCTGCTCTGATGCCGCCGTGTTCCGGCTGTCAGCGCAGGGGCGCCCGGTTCTTTTTGTCAAGACCGA
CCTGTCCGGTGCCCTGAATGAACTGCAAGACGAGGCAGCGCGGCTATCGTGGCTGGCCACGACGGGCGTT
CCTTGCGCAGCTGTGCTCGACGTTGTCACTGAAGCGGGAAGGGACTGGCTGCTATTGGGCGAAGTGCCGG
GGCAGGATCTCCTGTCATCTCACCTTGCTCCTGCCGAGAAAGTATCCATCATGGCTGATGCAATGCGGCG
GCTGCATACGCTTGATCCGGCTACCTGCCCATTCGACCACCAAGCGAAACATCGCATCGAGCGAGCACGT
ACTCGGATGGAAGCCGGTCTTGTCGATCAGGATGATCTGGACGAAGAGCATCAGGGGCTCGCGCCAGCCG
AACTGTTCGCCAGGCTCAAGGCGAGCATGCCCGACGGCGAGGATCTCGTCGTGACCCATGGCGATGCCTG
CTTGCCGAATATCATGGTGGAAAATGGCCGCTTTTCTGGATTCATCGACTGTGGCCGGCTGGGTGTGGCG
GACCGCTATCAGGACATAGCGTTGGCTACCCGTGATATTGCTGAAGAGCTTGGCGGCGAATGGGCTGACC
GCTTCCTCGTGCTTTACGGTATCGCCGCTCCCGATTCGCAGCGCATCGCCTTCTATCGCCTTCTTGACGA
GTTCTTCTGACTCGAGTCTAGAGGGCCCGTTTAAACCCGCTGATCAGCCTCGACTGTGCCTTCTAGTTGC
CAGCCATCTGTTGTTTGCCCCTCCCCCGTGCCTTCCTTGACCCTGGAAGGTGCCACTCCCACTGTCCTTT
CCTAATAAAATGAGGAAATTGCATCGCATTGTCTGAGTAGGTGTCATTCTATTCTGGGGGGTGGGGTGGG
GCAGGACAGCAAGGGGGAGGATTGGGAAGACAATAGCAGGCATGCTGGGGATGCGGTGGGCTCTATGGCT
CGAGTTAATTAACGAGAGCATAATATTGATATGTGCCAAAGTTGTTTCTGACTGACTAATAAGTATAATT
TGTTTCTATTATGTATAGGTTAAGCTAATTACTTATTTTATAATACAACATGACTGTTTTTAAAGTACAA
AATAAGTTTATTTTTGTAAAAGAGAGAATGTTTAAAAGTTTTGTTACTTTATAGAAGAAATTTTGAGTTT
TTGTTTTTTTTTAATAAATAAATAAACATAAATAAATTGTTTGTTGAATTTATTATTAGTATGTAAGTGT
AAATATAATAAAACTTAATATCTATTCAAATTAATAAATAAACCTCGATATACAGACCGATAAAACACAT
GCGTCAATTTTACGCATGATTATCTTTAACGTACGTCACAATATGATTATCTTTCTAGGGTTAAATAATA
GTTTCTAATTTTTTTATTATTCAGCCTGCTGTCGTGAATACCGAGCTCCAATTCGCCCTATAGTGAGTCG
TATTACAATTCACTGGCCGTCGTTTTACAACGTCGTGACTGGGAAAACCCTGGCGTTACCCAACTTAATC
GCCTTGCAGCACATCCCCCTTTCGCCAGCTGGCGTAATAGCGAAGAGGCCCGCACCGATCGCCCTTCCCA
ACAGTTGCGCAGCCTGAATGGCGAATGGG
[124 nt withheld, positions 6050-6173]
C
[91 nt withheld, positions 6175-6265]
A
[49 nt withheld, positions 6267-6315]
CCTTTGACGTTGGAGTCCACGTTCTTT
[37 nt withheld, positions 6343-6379]
ACCCTATCTCGGTCTATTCTTTTGATTTATAAGGGATTTTGCCGATTTCGGCCTATTGGTTAAAAAATGA
GCTGATTTAACAAAAATTTAACGCGAATTTTAACAAAATATTAACGCTTACAATTTAGGTGGCACTTTTC
GGGGAAATGTGCGCGGAACCCCTATTTGTTTATTTTTCTAAATACATTCAAATATGTATCCGCTCATGAG
ACAATAACCCTGATAAATGCTTCAATAATATTGAAAAAGGAAGAGTATGAGTATTCAACATTTCCGTGTC
GCCCTTATTCCCTTTTTTGCGGCATTTTGCCTTCCTGTTTTTGCTCACCCAGAAACGCTGGTGAAAGTAA
AAGATGCTGAAGATCAGTTGGGTGCACGAGTGGGTTACATCGAACTGGATCTCAACAGCGGTAAGATCCT
TGAGAGTTTTCGCCCCGAAGAACGTTTTCCAATGATGAGCACTTTTAAAGTTCTGCTATGTGGCGCGGTA
TTATCCCGTATTGACGCCGGGCAAGAGCAACTCGGTCGCCGCATACACTATTCTCAGAATGACTTGGTTG
AGTACTCACCAGTCACAGAAAAGCATCTTACGGATGGCATGACAGTAAGAGAATTATGCAGTGCTGCCAT
AACCATGAGTGATAACACTGCGGCCAACTTACTTCTGACAACGATCGGAGGACCGAAGGAGCTAACCGCT
TTTTTGCACAACATGGGGGATCATGTAACTCGCCTTGATCGTTGGGAACCGGAGCTGAATGAAGCCATAC
CAAACGACGAGCGTGACACCACGATGCCTGTAGCAATGGCAACAACGTTGCGCAAACTATTAACTGGCGA
ACTACTTACTCTAGCTTCCCGGCAACAATTAATAGACTGGATGGAGGCGGATAAAGTTGCAGGACCACTT
CTGCGCTCGGCCCTTCCGGCTGGCTGGTTTATTGCTGATAAATCTGGAGCCGGTGAGCGTGGGTCTCGCG
GTATCATTGCAGCACTGGGGCCAGATGGTAAGCCCTCCCGTATCGTAGTTATCTACACGACGGGGAGTCA
GGCAACTATGGATGAACGAAATAGACAGATCGCTGAGATAGGTGCCTCACTGATTAAGCATTGGTAACTG
TCAGACCAAGTTTACTCATATATACTTTAGATTGATTTAAAACTTCATTTTTAATTTAAAAGGATCTAGG
TGAAGATCCTTTTTGATAATCTCATGACCAAAATCCCTTAACGTGAGTTTTCGTTCCACTGAGCGTCAGA
CCCCGTAGAAAAGATCAAAGGATCTTCTTGAGATCCTTTTTTTCTGCGCGTAATCTGCTGCTTGCAAACA
AAAAAACCACCGCTACCAGCGGTGGTTTGTTTGCCGGATCAAGAGCTACCAACTCTTTTTCCGAAGGTAA
CTGGCTTCAGCAGAGCGCAGATACCAAATACTGTTCTTCTAGTGTAGCCGTAGTTAGGCCACCACTTCAA
GAACTCTGTAGCACCGCCTACATACCTCGCTCTGCTAATCCTGTTACCAGTGGCTGCTGCCAGTGGCGAT
AAGTCGTGTCTTACCGGGTTGGACTCAAGACGATAGTTACCGGATAAGGCGCAGCGGTCGGGCTGAACGG
GGGGTTCGTGCACACAGCCCAGCTTGGAGCGAACGACCTACACCGAACTGAGATACCTACAGCGTGAGCT
ATGAGAAAGCGCCACGCTTCCCGAAGGGAGAAAGGCGGACAGGTATCCGGTAAGCGGCAGGGTCGGAACA
GGAGAGCGCACGAGGGAGCTTCCAGGGGGAAACGCCTGGTATCTTTATAGTCCTGTCGGGTTTCGCCACC
TCTGACTTGAGCGTCGATTTTTGTGATGCTCGTCAGGGGGGCGGAGCCTATGGAAAAACGCCAGCAACGC
GGCCTTTTTACGGTTCCTGGCCTTTTGCTGGCCTTTTGCTCACATGTTCTTTCCTGCGTTATCCCCTGAT
TCTGTGGATAACCGTATTACCGCCTTTGAGTGAGCTGATACCGCTCGCCGCAGCCGAACGACCGAGCGCA
GCGAGTCAGTGAGCGAGGAAGCGGAAGAGCGCCCAATACGCAAACCGCCTCTCCCCGCGCGTTGGCCGAT
TCATTAATGCAGCTGGCACGACAGGTTTCCCGACTGGAAAGCGGGCAGTGAGCGCAACGCAATTAATGTG
AGTTAGCTCACTCATTAGGCACCCCAGGCTTTACACTTTATGCTTCCGGCTCGTATGTTGTGTGGAATTG
TGAGCGGATAACAATTTCACACAGGAAACAGCTATGACCATGATTACGCCAAGCTCGAAATTAACCCTCA
CTAAAGGGAACAAAAGCTGGTACCTCGCGCGACTTGGTTTGCCATTCTTTAGCGCGCGTCGCGTCACACA
GCTTGGCCACAATGTGGTTTTTGTCAAACGAAGATTCTATGACGTGTTTAAAGTTTAGGTCGAGTAAAGC
GCAAATCTTTT
Features (pLannotate 1.2.2; 26 found; start..end, strand, type, name):
    316..336     +  protein_bind   attB4: mutant version of attB; core recombination site for the Gateway® BP reaction BP Clonase™
    356..567     +  promoter       EF-1α core promoter: core promoter for human elongation factor EF-1α
    568..677     +  intron         EF-1α intron A (fragment): intron upstream of the start codon of human EF-1α
   1303..1506    +  intron         EF-1α intron A: truncated intron upstream of the start codon of human EF-1α
   1515..1539    +  protein_bind   attB1: mutant version of attB; recombination site for the Gateway® BP reaction BP Clonase™
   1546..3063    +  CDS            AMBRA1 (fragment): AMRA1_HUMAN - Also known as KIAA1736. Experimental evidence at protein level: Swiss-Prot protein existence level 1. Regulates autophagy and development of the nervous system. Involved in autophagy in controlling protein turnover during neuronal development, and in regulating normal cell survival and proliferation (By similarity). From Homo sapiens (Human).
   3064..3129    +  CDS            3xFLAG: three tandem FLAG® epitope tags, followed by an enterokinase cleavage site
   3133..3157    -  protein_bind   attB2: mutant version of attB; recombination site for the Gateway® BP reaction BP Clonase™
   3161..3229    +  CDS            HBB (fragment): HBB_PONPY - Experimental evidence at transcript level: Swiss-Prot protein existence level 2. Involved in oxygen transport from the lung to the various peripheral tissues. From Pongo pygmaeus (Bornean orangutan).
   3300..3355    +  polyA_signal   β-globin poly(A) signal: rabbit β-globin polyadenylation signal (Gil and Proudfoot, 1987)
   3710..4089    +  enhancer       CMV enhancer: human cytomegalovirus immediate early enhancer
   4090..4293    +  promoter       CMV promoter: human cytomegalovirus (CMV) immediate early promoter
   4326..5120    +  CDS            NeoR/KanR: aminoglycoside phosphotransferase from Tn5; aph(3')-II (or nptII); confers resistance to neomycin, kanamycin, and G418 (Geneticin®)
   5164..5388    +  polyA_signal   bGH poly(A) signal: bovine growth hormone polyadenylation signal
   5867..5885    -  promoter       T7 promoter: promoter for bacteriophage T7 RNA polymerase
   5888..6045    +  CDS            lacZα (fragment): LacZα fragment of β-galactosidase; lacZ fragment
   6050..6478    +  rep_origin     f1 ori (sequence partly withheld): f1 bacteriophage origin of replication; arrow indicates direction of (+) strand synthesis
   6531..6635    +  promoter       AmpR promoter: bla
   6636..7496    +  CDS            AmpR: β-lactamase; bla; confers resistance to ampicillin, carbenicillin, and related antibiotics
   7667..8255    +  rep_origin     ori: high-copy-number ColE1/pMB1/pBR322/pUC origin of replication
   8438..8530    +  CDS            lacI (fragment): lac repressor; lacI; The lac repressor binds to the lac operator to inhibit transcription in E. coli. This inhibition can be relieved by adding lactose or isopropyl-β-D-thiogalactopyranoside (IPTG).
   8543..8564    +  protein_bind   CAP binding site: CAP binding activates transcription in the presence of cAMP. E. coli catabolite activator protein
   8579..8609    +  promoter       lac promoter: promoter for the E. coli lac operon
   8617..8633    +  protein_bind   lac operator: The lac repressor binds to the lac operator to inhibit transcription in E. coli. This inhibition can be relieved by adding lactose or isopropyl-β-D-thiogalactopyranoside (IPTG). lac repressor encoded by lacI
   8678..8696    +  promoter       T3 promoter: promoter for bacteriophage T3 RNA polymerase
   8713..4       -  CDS            FP (fragment) (across the origin): FP25_NPVAC - Experimental evidence at protein level: Swiss-Prot protein existence level 1. From Autographa californica nuclear polyhedrosis virus (AcMNPV).
