[The description below was written by a language model from this plasmid's Addgene catalogue record and pLannotate feature annotations shown in this document.]
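Description:
pPB-AMBRA1-501*-3xFLAG is a mammalian expression plasmid built on a commercial VectorBuilder piggyBac (pPB) backbone, designed for stable, transposon-mediated integration of a truncated human AMBRA1 cassette into the host genome. In bacteria it is maintained through a high-copy ColE1/pUC-type origin with ampicillin resistance (β-lactamase). It also carries an f1 origin plus remnants of a pBluescript-style cloning region (lac promoter/operator, lacZα fragment, T3 and T7 promoters). The automated annotation does not explicitly label the piggyBac terminal repeats. The small baculovirus FP25-like fragment spanning the sequence origin may reflect flanking sequence that often accompanies piggyBac arms, but this is an inference rather than a recorded feature.

The payload is driven by the human EF1A promoter (core promoter plus intron A sequence). It expresses an AMBRA1 coding sequence (isoform 2 according to the depositor) ending around residue 500, so that amino acids 501–1208 are missing. This is fused in frame to a C-terminal 3xFLAG epitope for detection or immunoprecipitation. Gateway attB4, attB1 and attB2 sites flank the promoter and open reading frame, indicating modular recombinational assembly, and transcription terminates at a rabbit β-globin polyadenylation signal. A separate downstream cassette uses the CMV enhancer/promoter to drive NeoR/KanR with a bGH poly(A) signal, which allows G418 selection of cells carrying the construct.

Stable integration would require a piggyBac transposase supplied separately, as none is annotated on this plasmid. The construct serves to generate cell lines stably expressing a C-terminally truncated AMBRA1. The associated work examines AMBRA1 as an E3 ligase adaptor controlling cyclin D stability, where such a truncation would help map functional regions of the protein.
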