Addgene plasmid #174160: pPB-AMBRA1-501*-3xFLAG
Purpose: PiggyBac vector to stably express 3xFLAG-tagged AMBRA1 truncated at amino acid 501
Depositing lab: Julien Sage. Depositing organization: Stanford University. Publication: The AMBRA1 E3 ligase adaptor regulates the stability of cyclin D. Chaikovsky AC, Li C, Jeng EE, Loebell S, Lee MC, Murray CW, Cheng R, Demeter J, Swaney DL, Chen SH, Newton BW, Johnson JR, Drainas AP, Shue YT, Seoane JA, Srinivasan P, He A, Yoshida A, Hipkins SQ, McCrea E, Poltorack CD, Krogan NJ, Diehl JA, Kong C, Jackson PK, Curtis C, Petrov DA, Bassik MC, Winslow MM, Sage J. Nature. 2021 Apr;592(7856):794-798. doi: 10.1038/s41586-021-03474-7. Epub 2021 Apr 14. PubMed 33854239.
Backbone
  Vector backbone: VectorBuilder pPB
  Backbone manufacturer: VectorBuilder
  Vector type: Mammalian Expression
  Selectable markers: Neomycin (select with G418)
Growth in bacteria
  Bacterial resistance: Ampicillin, 100 μg/mL
  Growth temperature: 37°C
  Growth strain: NEB Stable
  Copy number: High Copy
Gene/Insert
  Gene/Insert name: AMBRA1
  Species: H. sapiens (human)
  Mutation: Missing aa 501-1208
  Entrez Gene: AMBRA1 (a.k.a. DCAF3, WDR94)
  Promoter: EF1A
  Tag / fusion protein: 3xFLAG (C terminal on insert)
  Cloning method: Unknown
Terms and licenses: Academic/Nonprofit Terms; Industry Terms: Not Available to Industry
Depositor comments: isoform 2
How to cite: pPB-AMBRA1-501*-3xFLAG was a gift from Julien Sage (Addgene plasmid # 174160 ; http://n2t.net/addgene:174160 ; RRID:Addgene_174160)
